Addgene plasmid #132088: pDONR221_SLC34A2
Purpose: Gateway entry clone with codon-optimized ORF sequence for subcloning into custom expression vectors
Depositing lab: RESOLUTE Consortium & Giulio Superti-Furga. Depositing organization: CeMM Research Center for Molecular Medicine. Publication: The RESOLUTE consortium: unlocking SLC transporters for drug discovery. Superti-Furga G, Lackner D, Wiedmer T, Ingles-Prieto A, Barbosa B, Girardi E, Goldmann U, Gurtl B, Klavins K, Klimek C, Lindinger S, Lineiro-Retes E, Muller AC, Onstein S, Redinger G, Reil D, Sedlyarov V, Wolf G, Crawford M, Everley R, ... Steppan CM. Nat Rev Drug Discov. 2020 Jul;19(7):429-430. doi: 10.1038/d41573-020-00056-6. PubMed 32265506.
Backbone
  Vector backbone: pDONR221
  Backbone manufacturer: Thermo Fisher Scientific
  Backbone size w/o insert (bp): 2550
  Vector type: Mammalian Expression
Growth in bacteria
  Bacterial resistance: Kanamycin, 50 μg/mL
  Growth temperature: 37°C
  Growth strain: Stbl3
  Copy number: High Copy
Gene/Insert
  Gene/Insert name: SLC34A2 (alt name: NAPI-3B)
  Species: H. sapiens (human)
  Insert size (bp): 2070
  Entrez Gene: SLC34A2 (a.k.a. NAPI-3B, NAPI-IIb, NPTIIb, PULAM)
  Cloning method: Gateway Cloning
  Sequencing primers: 5′ M13-fwd; 3′ M13-rev
Terms and licenses: Academic/Nonprofit Terms; Industry Terms
Depositor comments: For more information on the full Resolute plasmid collection, please see www.addgene.org/depositor-collections/re-solute/. Please provide your feedback on this plasmid to the RESOLUTE consortium by filling out their RESOLUTE repository feedback form: https://forms.office.com/Pages/ResponsePage.aspx?id=0e05yklzmkS7rjFGQL4N7z4feCLQvEJAmVcOCM_u885UN1JJRko0Ukg4TVQwNTZLOUxPQVJWT1NHUCQlQCN0PWcu
How to cite: pDONR221_SLC34A2 was a gift from RESOLUTE Consortium & Giulio Superti-Furga (Addgene plasmid # 132088 ; http://n2t.net/addgene:132088 ; RRID:Addgene_132088)
