[The description below was written by a language model from this plasmid's Addgene catalogue record and pLannotate feature annotations shown in this document.]
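Description:
pDONR221_SLC34A2 is a Gateway entry clone built on the pDONR221 backbone, carrying a codon-optimized open reading frame for human SLC34A2 (also known as NAPI-3B or NaPi-IIb), a sodium-dependent phosphate cotransporter implicated in phosphate uptake at the intestinal brush border and possibly in surfactant synthesis in lung alveoli. The sequenced plasmid is 4,620 nt, consistent with a roughly 2.55 kb backbone plus the 2,070 bp insert. It is maintained in E. coli through a high-copy ColE1/pUC-type origin and selected with kanamycin via the aminoglycoside phosphotransferase (KanR) gene.

The SLC34A2 coding sequence sits between attL1 and attL2 sites, the recombination sites recognised in the Gateway LR reaction, so the ORF can be moved directionally and in frame into any attR-containing destination vector. Upstream of attL1 lie the rrnB T1 and T2 transcription terminators, which insulate the insert from read-through transcription originating in the backbone. A T7 promoter lies just beyond attL2 on the opposite strand, facing back toward the insert. Short lacI and lacZα fragments are annotated as backbone remnants, and M13 forward and reverse primer sites are listed for sequence verification of the insert. Although the catalogue classifies the vector type as mammalian expression, the feature table shows no eukaryotic promoter, polyadenylation signal, tag or reporter, so the plasmid itself is not an expression construct. Instead it serves as a source clone. It belongs to a large collection of solute carrier ORFs, intended for subcloning into custom expression vectors for functional and drug-discovery studies of SLC transporters.
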