Features (pLannotate 1.2.2; 10 found; start..end, strand, type, name):
    121..213     +  CDS            lacI (fragment): lac repressor; lacI; The lac repressor binds to the lac operator to inhibit transcription in E. coli. This inhibition can be relieved by adding lactose or isopropyl-β-D-thiogalactopyranoside (IPTG).
    268..295     -  terminator     rrnB T2 terminator: transcription terminator T2 from the E. coli rrnB gene
    427..470     +  terminator     rrnB T1 terminator: Escherichia coli rrnB; transcription terminator T1 from the E. coli rrnB gene
    517..553     -  CDS            lacZα (fragment): LacZα fragment of β-galactosidase; lacZ fragment
    569..668     +  protein_bind   attL1: mutant version of attL; recombination site for the Gateway® LR reaction LR Clonase™
    674..2743    +  CDS            SLC34A2: NPT2B_HUMAN - Experimental evidence at protein level: Swiss-Prot protein existence level 1. May be involved in actively transporting phosphate into cells via Na(+) cotransport. It may be the main phosphate transport protein in the intestinal brush border membrane. May have a role in the synthesis of surfactant in lungs' alveoli. From Homo sapiens (Human).
   2745..2844    -  protein_bind   attL2: mutant version of attL; recombination site for the Gateway® LR reaction LR Clonase™
   2862..2880    -  promoter       T7 promoter: promoter for bacteriophage T7 RNA polymerase
   3014..3823    +  CDS            KanR: aminoglycoside phosphotransferase; aph(3')-Ia; confers resistance to kanamycin in bacteria or G418 (Geneticin®) in eukaryotes
   3970..4558    +  rep_origin     ori: high-copy-number ColE1/pMB1/pBR322/pUC origin of replication
>Addgene plasmid #132088 | pDONR221_SLC34A2 | addgene full sequence | sequence record 263862 | Addgene NGS Result
CTTTCCTGCGTTATCCCCTGATTCTGTGGATAACCGTATTACCGCCTTTGAGTGAGCTGATACCGCTCGC
CGCAGCCGAACGACCGAGCGCAGCGAGTCAGTGAGCGAGGAAGCGGAAGAGCGCCCAATACGCAAACCGC
CTCTCCCCGCGCGTTGGCCGATTCATTAATGCAGCTGGCACGACAGGTTTCCCGACTGGAAAGCGGGCAG
TGAGCGCAACGCAATTAATACGCGTACCGCTAGCCAGGAAGAGTTTGTAGAAACGCAAAAAGGCCATCCG
TCAGGATGGCCTTCTGCTTAGTTTGATGCCTGGCAGTTTATGGCGGGCGTCCTGCCCGCCACCCTCCGGG
CCGTTGCTTCACAACGTTCAAATCCGCTCCCGGCGGATTTGTCCTACTCAGGAGAGCGTTCACCGACAAA
CAACAGATAAAACGAAAGGCCCAGTCTTCCGACTGAGCCTTTCGTTTTATTTGATGCCTGGCAGTTCCCT
ACTCTCGCGTTAACGCTAGCATGGATGTTTTCCCAGTCACGACGTTGTAAAACGACGGCCAGTCTTAAGC
TCGGGCCCCAAATAATGATTTTATTTTGACTGATAGTGACCTGTTCGTTGCAACACATTGATGAGCAATG
CTTTTTTATAATGCCAACTTTGTACAAAAAAGCAGGCTCCACCATGGCACCATGGCCTGAGCTGGGCGAC
GCACAGCCAAACCCTGATAAGTACCTGGAGGGAGCAGCAGGACAGCAGCCAACCGCACCCGACAAGAGCA
AGGAGACCAACAAGACAGATAATACCGAGGCCCCTGTGACAAAGATCGAGCTGCTGCCAAGCTATTCCAC
CGCCACACTGATCGACGAGCCCACCGAGGTGGACGATCCTTGGAATCTGCCAACACTGCAGGACTCTGGC
ATCAAGTGGAGCGAGCGGGATACCAAGGGCAAGATCCTGTGCTTCTTCCAGGGCATCGGCAGACTGATCC
TGCTGCTGGGCTTTCTGTACTTCTTCGTGTGCTCCCTGGATATCCTGAGCTCCGCCTTCCAGCTGGTGGG
AGGCAAGATGGCAGGACAGTTCTTTTCCAACTCTAGCATCATGTCTAATCCACTGCTGGGACTGGTCATC
GGCGTGCTGGTGACCGTGCTGGTGCAGTCCTCTAGCACCTCTACAAGCATCGTGGTGAGCATGGTGTCCT
CTAGCCTGCTGACCGTGAGGGCCGCCATCCCTATCATCATGGGCGCCAACATCGGCACATCCATCACCAA
TACAATCGTGGCCCTGATGCAAGTGGGCGACCGCTCTGAGTTTCGGAGAGCCTTCGCCGGAGCAACCGTG
CACGATTTCTTTAACTGGCTGTCCGTGCTGGTGCTGCTGCCTGTGGAGGTGGCCACCCACTACCTGGAGA
TCATCACACAGCTGATCGTGGAGTCTTTCCACTTTAAGAATGGCGAGGACGCCCCTGACCTGCTGAAAGT
GATCACAAAGCCCTTCACCAAGCTGATCGTGCAGCTGGACAAGAAAGTGATCTCTCAGATCGCCATGAAC
GATGAGAAGGCCAAGAATAAGAGCCTGGTGAAGATCTGGTGTAAGACCTTCACAAACAAGACCCAGATCA
ATGTGACAGTGCCCTCCACCGCCAATTGTACATCCCCTTCTCTGTGCTGGACAGACGGCATCCAGAACTG
GACCATGAAGAATGTGACATATAAGGAGAACATCGCCAAGTGCCAGCACATCTTTGTGAATTTCCACCTG
CCCGATCTGGCCGTGGGCACCATCCTGCTGATCCTGTCTCTGCTGGTGCTGTGCGGCTGCCTGATCATGA
TCGTGAAGATCCTGGGAAGCGTGCTGAAGGGACAGGTGGCAACAGTGATCAAGAAGACAATCAACACCGA
CTTCCCTTTTCCATTCGCCTGGCTGACCGGATACCTGGCAATCCTGGTGGGAGCAGGAATGACCTTCATC
GTGCAGTCCTCTAGCGTGTTCACCAGCGCCCTGACACCACTGATCGGAATCGGCGTGATCACCATCGAGC
GGGCCTATCCTCTGACACTGGGCAGCAATATCGGCACCACAACCACAGCAATCCTGGCCGCCCTGGCATC
CCCTGGAAACGCCCTGAGATCCTCTCTGCAGATCGCCCTGTGCCACTTCTTTTTCAATATCAGCGGCATC
CTGCTGTGGTATCCCATCCCTTTCACCCGGCTGCCAATCAGAATGGCCAAGGGCCTGGGCAACATCTCCG
CCAAGTACCGGTGGTTTGCCGTGTTCTATCTGATCATCTTTTTCTTTCTGATCCCACTGACCGTGTTTGG
CCTGTCTCTGGCAGGATGGCGGGTGCTGGTGGGAGTGGGCGTGCCCGTGGTGTTCATCATCATCCTGGTG
CTGTGCCTGAGACTGCTGCAGAGCAGGTGCCCACGCGTGCTGCCTAAGAAGCTGCAGAACTGGAATTTTC
TGCCACTGTGGATGAGGAGCCTGAAGCCCTGGGACGCCGTGGTGTCCAAGTTTACCGGCTGTTTCCAGAT
GCGCTGCTGTTGCTGTTGCCGGGTGTGCTGCAGGGCATGTTGCCTGCTGTGCGATTGCCCAAAGTGTTGC
AGGTGCTCCAAGTGTTGCGAGGACCTGGAGGAGGCACAGGAGGGACAGGATGTGCCAGTGAAGGCCCCCG
AGACCTTCGACAACATCACAATCTCTAGGGAGGCACAGGGAGAGGTGCCAGCAAGCGATTCCAAGACAGA
GTGCACCGCCCTGGACCCAGCTTTCTTGTACAAAGTTGGCATTATAAGAAAGCATTGCTTATCAATTTGT
TGCAACGAACAGGTCACTATCAGTCAAAATAAAATCATTATTTGCCATCCAGCTGATATCCCCTATAGTG
AGTCGTATTACATGGTCATAGCTGTTTCCTGGCAGCTCTGGCCCGTGTCTCAAAATCTCTGATGTTACAT
TGCACAAGATAAAAATATATCATCATGAACAATAAAACTGTCTGCTTACATAAACAGTAATACAAGGGGT
GTTATGAGCCATATTCAACGGGAAACGTCGAGGCCGCGATTAAATTCCAACATGGATGCTGATTTATATG
GGTATAAATGGGCTCGCGATAATGTCGGGCAATCAGGTGCGACAATCTATCGCTTGTATGGGAAGCCCGA
TGCGCCAGAGTTGTTTCTGAAACATGGCAAAGGTAGCGTTGCCAATGATGTTACAGATGAGATGGTCAGA
CTAAACTGGCTGACGGAATTTATGCCTCTTCCGACCATCAAGCATTTTATCCGTACTCCTGATGATGCAT
GGTTACTCACCACTGCGATCCCCGGAAAAACAGCATTCCAGGTATTAGAAGAATATCCTGATTCAGGTGA
AAATATTGTTGATGCGCTGGCAGTGTTCCTGCGCCGGTTGCATTCGATTCCTGTTTGTAATTGTCCTTTT
AACAGCGATCGCGTATTTCGTCTCGCTCAGGCGCAATCACGAATGAATAACGGTTTGGTTGATGCGAGTG
ATTTTGATGACGAGCGTAATGGCTGGCCTGTTGAACAAGTCTGGAAAGAAATGCATAAACTTTTGCCATT
CTCACCGGATTCAGTCGTCACTCATGGTGATTTCTCACTTGATAACCTTATTTTTGACGAGGGGAAATTA
ATAGGTTGTATTGATGTTGGACGAGTCGGAATCGCAGACCGATACCAGGATCTTGCCATCCTATGGAACT
GCCTCGGTGAGTTTTCTCCTTCATTACAGAAACGGCTTTTTCAAAAATATGGTATTGATAATCCTGATAT
GAATAAATTGCAGTTTCATTTGATGCTCGATGAGTTTTTCTAATCAGAATTGGTTAATTGGTTGTAACAC
TGGCAGAGCATTACGCTGACTTGACGGGACGGCGCAAGCTCATGACCAAAATCCCTTAACGTGAGTTACG
CGTCGTTCCACTGAGCGTCAGACCCCGTAGAAAAGATCAAAGGATCTTCTTGAGATCCTTTTTTTCTGCG
CGTAATCTGCTGCTTGCAAACAAAAAAACCACCGCTACCAGCGGTGGTTTGTTTGCCGGATCAAGAGCTA
CCAACTCTTTTTCCGAAGGTAACTGGCTTCAGCAGAGCGCAGATACCAAATACTGTTCTTCTAGTGTAGC
CGTAGTTAGGCCACCACTTCAAGAACTCTGTAGCACCGCCTACATACCTCGCTCTGCTAATCCTGTTACC
AGTGGCTGCTGCCAGTGGCGATAAGTCGTGTCTTACCGGGTTGGACTCAAGACGATAGTTACCGGATAAG
GCGCAGCGGTCGGGCTGAACGGGGGGTTCGTGCACACAGCCCAGCTTGGAGCGAACGACCTACACCGAAC
TGAGATACCTACAGCGTGAGCTATGAGAAAGCGCCACGCTTCCCGAAGGGAGAAAGGCGGACAGGTATCC
GGTAAGCGGCAGGGTCGGAACAGGAGAGCGCACGAGGGAGCTTCCAGGGGGAAACGCCTGGTATCTTTAT
AGTCCTGTCGGGTTTCGCCACCTCTGACTTGAGCGTCGATTTTTGTGATGCTCGTCAGGGGGGCGGAGCC
TATGGAAAAACGCCAGCAACGCGGCCTTTTTACGGTTCCTGGCCTTTTGCTGGCCTTTTGCTCACATGTT
