>Addgene plasmid #132088 | pDONR221_SLC34A2 | depositor partial sequence | sequence record 253576 | Codon-optimized ORF of SLC34A2
ATGGCACCATGGCCTGAGCTGGGCGACGCACAGCCAAACCCTGATAAGTACCTGGAGGGAGCAGCAGGAC
AGCAGCCAACCGCACCCGACAAGAGCAAGGAGACCAACAAGACAGATAATACCGAGGCCCCTGTGACAAA
GATCGAGCTGCTGCCAAGCTATTCCACCGCCACACTGATCGACGAGCCCACCGAGGTGGACGATCCTTGG
AATCTGCCAACACTGCAGGACTCTGGCATCAAGTGGAGCGAGCGGGATACCAAGGGCAAGATCCTGTGCT
TCTTCCAGGGCATCGGCAGACTGATCCTGCTGCTGGGCTTTCTGTACTTCTTCGTGTGCTCCCTGGATAT
CCTGAGCTCCGCCTTCCAGCTGGTGGGAGGCAAGATGGCAGGACAGTTCTTTTCCAACTCTAGCATCATG
TCTAATCCACTGCTGGGACTGGTCATCGGCGTGCTGGTGACCGTGCTGGTGCAGTCCTCTAGCACCTCTA
CAAGCATCGTGGTGAGCATGGTGTCCTCTAGCCTGCTGACCGTGAGGGCCGCCATCCCTATCATCATGGG
CGCCAACATCGGCACATCCATCACCAATACAATCGTGGCCCTGATGCAAGTGGGCGACCGCTCTGAGTTT
CGGAGAGCCTTCGCCGGAGCAACCGTGCACGATTTCTTTAACTGGCTGTCCGTGCTGGTGCTGCTGCCTG
TGGAGGTGGCCACCCACTACCTGGAGATCATCACACAGCTGATCGTGGAGTCTTTCCACTTTAAGAATGG
CGAGGACGCCCCTGACCTGCTGAAAGTGATCACAAAGCCCTTCACCAAGCTGATCGTGCAGCTGGACAAG
AAAGTGATCTCTCAGATCGCCATGAACGATGAGAAGGCCAAGAATAAGAGCCTGGTGAAGATCTGGTGTA
AGACCTTCACAAACAAGACCCAGATCAATGTGACAGTGCCCTCCACCGCCAATTGTACATCCCCTTCTCT
GTGCTGGACAGACGGCATCCAGAACTGGACCATGAAGAATGTGACATATAAGGAGAACATCGCCAAGTGC
CAGCACATCTTTGTGAATTTCCACCTGCCCGATCTGGCCGTGGGCACCATCCTGCTGATCCTGTCTCTGC
TGGTGCTGTGCGGCTGCCTGATCATGATCGTGAAGATCCTGGGAAGCGTGCTGAAGGGACAGGTGGCAAC
AGTGATCAAGAAGACAATCAACACCGACTTCCCTTTTCCATTCGCCTGGCTGACCGGATACCTGGCAATC
CTGGTGGGAGCAGGAATGACCTTCATCGTGCAGTCCTCTAGCGTGTTCACCAGCGCCCTGACACCACTGA
TCGGAATCGGCGTGATCACCATCGAGCGGGCCTATCCTCTGACACTGGGCAGCAATATCGGCACCACAAC
CACAGCAATCCTGGCCGCCCTGGCATCCCCTGGAAACGCCCTGAGATCCTCTCTGCAGATCGCCCTGTGC
CACTTCTTTTTCAATATCAGCGGCATCCTGCTGTGGTATCCCATCCCTTTCACCCGGCTGCCAATCAGAA
TGGCCAAGGGCCTGGGCAACATCTCCGCCAAGTACCGGTGGTTTGCCGTGTTCTATCTGATCATCTTTTT
CTTTCTGATCCCACTGACCGTGTTTGGCCTGTCTCTGGCAGGATGGCGGGTGCTGGTGGGAGTGGGCGTG
CCCGTGGTGTTCATCATCATCCTGGTGCTGTGCCTGAGACTGCTGCAGAGCAGGTGCCCACGCGTGCTGC
CTAAGAAGCTGCAGAACTGGAATTTTCTGCCACTGTGGATGAGGAGCCTGAAGCCCTGGGACGCCGTGGT
GTCCAAGTTTACCGGCTGTTTCCAGATGCGCTGCTGTTGCTGTTGCCGGGTGTGCTGCAGGGCATGTTGC
CTGCTGTGCGATTGCCCAAAGTGTTGCAGGTGCTCCAAGTGTTGCGAGGACCTGGAGGAGGCACAGGAGG
GACAGGATGTGCCAGTGAAGGCCCCCGAGACCTTCGACAACATCACAATCTCTAGGGAGGCACAGGGAGA
GGTGCCAGCAAGCGATTCCAAGACAGAGTGCACCGCCCTG
